>Addgene plasmid #8880 | 3788 pmko-neo A9-3 | addgene partial sequence | sequence record 17429 | 8880 with pLXSN 5'
TCCTTCTCTGGCGCCGGAATTGAAGATCTGTCGACAAGGTCGGGCTGGAAGAGGGCCTATTTCCCATGAT
TCCTTCATATTTGCATATACGATACAAGGCTGTTAGAGAGATAATTAGAATTAATTTGACTGTAAACACA
AAGATATTAGTACAAAATACGTGACGTAGAAAGTAATAATTTCTTGGGTAGTTTGCAGTTTTAAAATTAT
GTTTTAAAATGGACTATCATATGCTTACCGTAACTTGAAAGTATTTCGATTTCTTGGCTTTATATATCTT
GTGGAAAGGACGAAACACCGGGTGGTTCTCCTCCAGTTGATACTCGAGTATCAACTGGAGGAGAACCACT
TTTTAATTCGCCAGCACAGTGGTCGACCCTGTGGAATGTGTGTCAGTTAGGGTGTGGAAAGTCCCCAGGC
TCCCCAGCAGGCAGAAGTATGCAAAGCATGCATC
