[The description below was written by a language model from this plasmid's Addgene catalogue record.]
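Description:
3788 pmko-neo A9-3 is a retroviral RNA interference vector built on the pmko-neo backbone (about 7.2 kb without insert) and designed to knock down HOXA9 in mammalian cells. It is propagated in E. coli as a high-copy plasmid under ampicillin selection. As a retroviral construct, it is meant to be packaged into viral particles and delivered by transduction, so that the provirus integrates and gives stable expression of the hairpin. Transduced or transfected mammalian cells are selected with G418 through the vector's neomycin resistance marker.

The payload is a short hairpin RNA directed against Hox A9, listed in the record as human HOXA9, cloned by restriction digestion between AgeI and EcoRI sites, both of which remain intact. The depositor notes a specific 20-nucleotide target sequence within the hairpin, and the "A9-3" in the name suggests it may be one of several hairpins made against this gene, although the record does not say so. The promoter driving the shRNA is not stated, and no feature table is provided, so the arrangement of the long terminal repeats, packaging signal, hairpin cassette and neomycin cassette cannot be confirmed from the available information.

The associated publication concerns a conditional MLL-CBP fusion model of therapy-related myeloproliferative disease. This points to use of the construct for testing the contribution of HOXA9, a homeobox transcription factor, in that haematopoietic setting by stable loss of function. More generally, it serves as a tool for stable, selectable HOXA9 silencing in dividing mammalian cells.
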