Addgene plasmid #8880: 3788 pmko-neo A9-3
Depositing lab: Stanley Korsmeyer. Depositing organization: Dana-Farber Cancer Institute. Publication: Conditional MLL-CBP targets GMP and models therapy-related myeloproliferative disease. Wang J, Iwasaki H, Krivtsov A, Febbo PG, Thorner AR, Ernst P, Anastasiadou E, Kutok JL, Kogan SC, Zinkel SS, Fisher JK, Hess JL, Golub TR, Armstrong SA, Akashi K, Korsmeyer SJ. EMBO J. 2005 Jan 26. 24(2):368-81. 10.1038/sj.emboj.7600521 PubMed 15635450.
Backbone
  Vector backbone: pmko-neo
  Backbone size w/o insert (bp): 7200
  Vector type: Mammalian Expression, Retroviral, RNAi
  Selectable markers: Neomycin (select with G418)
Growth in bacteria
  Bacterial resistance: Ampicillin, 100 μg/mL
  Growth temperature: 37°C
  Growth strain: XL1 Blue
  Copy number: High Copy
Gene/Insert
  Gene/Insert name: Hox A9 (alt name: shRNA-HoxA9)
  Species: H. sapiens (human)
  Entrez Gene: HOXA9 (a.k.a. ABD-B, HOX1, HOX1.7, HOX1G)
  Cloning method: Restriction Enzyme; 5′ cloning site AgeI (not destroyed); 3′ cloning site EcoRI (not destroyed)
  Sequencing primers: 5′ pLXSN 5'
Terms and licenses: Academic/Nonprofit Terms; Industry Terms: Not Available to Industry
Depositor comments: Sequence in hairpin: TGGTT CTCCT CCAGT TGATA.
How to cite: 3788 pmko-neo A9-3 was a gift from Stanley Korsmeyer (Addgene plasmid # 8880 ; http://n2t.net/addgene:8880 ; RRID:Addgene_8880)
